>Addgene plasmid #173287 | RVD-CA4 | addgene full sequence | sequence record 354411 | Addgene NGS Result
TAACTCACGTTAAGGGATTTTGGTCATGGGTGGCTCGACCAGATATGGTCTCATTGCTACAACTTGATCT
GGGGTGAGTCCGTGGGCTTGACAGAGAACTGGAAGGAGGCGCTGAACCGTCTCAAGAGCCTGTTTGCCAC
CAATATTACTAGCAATCGCTACAACTTGCGCTGGGGTTAGTCCGTGGGCTTGACAGAGAACTGGTAGAAG
GCGTTGGACGGTTTCAAGAGCCTGTTTGCCACCGTCATGACTAGCAATCGCTACCGAGACCAGCTTTGGT
CTAGAGGAGGCATGATGATATATTTTTATCTTGTGCAATGTAACATCAGAGATTTTGAGACACGGGCCAG
AGCTGCCAGGAAACAGCTATGACCATGTAATACGACTCACTATAGGGGATATTTTATTTTCTCCCAATCA
GGCTTGATCCCCAGTAAGTCAAAAAATAGCTCGACATACTGTTCTTCCCCGATCAAGGGTTGGTTTGCGC
ATTCACAGTTCTCCGCAAGAATTGATTGGCTCCAATTCTTGGAGTGGTGAATCCGTTAGCGAGGTGCCGC
CGGCTTCCATTCAGGTCGAGGTGGCCCGGCTCCATGCACCGCGACGCAACGCGGGGAGGCAGACAAGGTA
TAGGGCGGCGCCTACAATCCATGCCAACCCGTTCCATGTGCTCGCCGAGGCGGCATAAATCGCCGTGACG
ATCAGCGGTCCAATGATCGAAGTTAGGCTGGTAAGAGCCGCGAGCGATCCTTGAAGCTGTCCCTGATGGT
CGTCATCTACCTGCCTGGACAGCATGGCCTGCAACGCGGGCATCCCGATGCCGCCGGAAGCGAGAAGAAT
CATAATGGGGAAGGCCATCCAGCCTCGCGTCGCGAACGCCAGCAAGACGTAGCCCAGCGCGTCGGCCGCC
ATGCCGGCGATAATGGCCTGCTTCTCGCCGAAACGTTTGGTGGCGGGACCAGTGACGAAGGCTTGAGCGA
GGGCGTGCAAGATTCCGAATACCGCAAGCGACAGGCCGATCATCGTCGCGCTCCAGCGAAAGCGGTCCTC
GCCGAAAATGACCCAGAGCGCTGCCGGCACCTGTCCTACGAGTTGCATGATAAAGAAGACAGTCATAAGT
GCGGCGACGATAGTCATGCCCCGCGCCCACCGGAAGGAGCTGACTGGGTTGAAGGCTCTCAAGGGCATGG
GTCGGCGCTCTCCCTTATGCGACTCCTGCATTAGGAAGCAGCCCAGTAGTAGGTTGAGGCCGTTGAGCAC
CGCCGCCGCAAGGAATGGTGCATGTAAGGAGATGGCGCCCAACAGTCCCCCGGCCACGGGGCCTGCCACC
ATACCCACGCCGAAACAAGCGCTCATGAGCCCGAAGTGGCGAGCCCGATCTTCCCCATCGGTGATGTCGG
CGATATAGGCGCCAGCAACCGCACCTGTGGCGCCGGTGATGCCGGCCACGATGCGTCCGGCGTAGAGAAT
CCACAGGACGGGTGTGGTCGCCATGATCGCGTAGTCGATAGTGGCTCCAAGTAGCGAAGCGAGCAGGACT
GGGCGGCGGCCAAAGCGGTCGGACAGTGCTCCGAGAACGGGTGCGCATAGAAATTGCATCAACGCATATA
GCGCTAGCAGCACGCCATAGTGACTGGCGATGCTGTCGGAATGGACGATATCCCGCAAGAGGCCCGGCAG
TACCGGCATAACCAAGCCTATGCCTACAGCATCCAGGGTGACGGTGCCGAGGATGACGATGAGCGCATTG
TTAGATTTCATACACGGTGCCTGACTGCGTTAGCAATTTAACTGTGATAAACTACCGCATTAAAGCTAAT
CGATGATAAGCTGTCAAACATGAGAATTAATTCATGTTCTTTCCTGCGTTATCCCCTGATTCTGTGGATA
ACGCAGGAAAGAACATGTGAGCAAAAGGCCAGCAAAAGGCCAGGAACCGTAAAAAGGCCGCGTTGCTGGC
GTTTTTCCATAGGCTCCGCCCCCCTGACGAGCATCACAAAAATCGACGCTCAAGTCAGAGGTGGCGAAAC
CCGACAGGACTATAAAGATACCAGGCGTTTCCCCCTGGAAGCTCCCTCGTGCGCTCTCCTGTTCCGACCC
TGCCGCTTACCGGATACCTGTCCGCCTTTCTCCCTTCGGGAAGCGTGGCGCTTTCTCATAGCTCACGCTG
TAGGTATCTCAGTTCGGTGTAGGTCGTTCGCTCCAAGCTGGGCTGTGTGCACGAACCCCCCGTTCAGCCC
GACCGCTGCGCCTTATCCGGTAACTATCGTCTTGAGTCCAACCCGGTAAGACACGACTTATCGCCACTGG
CAGCAGCCACTGGTAACAGGATTAGCAGAGCGAGGTATGTAGGCGGTGCTACAGAGTTCTTGAAGTGGTG
GCCTAACTACGGCTACACTAGAAGAACAGTATTTGGTATCTGCGCTCTGCTGAAGCCAGTTACCTTCGGA
AAAAGAGTTGGTAGCTCTTGATCCGGCAAACAAACCACCGCTGGTAGCGGTGGTTTTTTTGTTTGCAAGC
AGCAGATTACGCGCAGAAAAAAAGGATCTCAAGAAGATCCTTTGATCTTTTCTACGGGGTCTGACGCTCA
GTGGAACGACGCG
Features (pLannotate 1.2.2; 6 found; start..end, strand, type, name):
    378..396     +  promoter       T7 promoter: promoter for bacteriophage T7 RNA polymerase
    399..473     -  CDS            KanR (fragment): aminoglycoside phosphotransferase; aphA-3; confers resistance to kanamycin
    571..1761    -  CDS            TcR: tetracycline efflux protein; tet; confers resistance to tetracycline
   1809..1837    -  promoter       tet promoter: E. coli promoter for tetracycline efflux protein gene
   1853..1892    +  rep_origin     RSF ori (fragment): Plasmids containing the RSF 1030 origin of replication can be propagated in E. coli cells that contain additional plasmids with compatible origins.
   1964..2552    -  rep_origin     ori: high-copy-number ColE1/pMB1/pBR322/pUC origin of replication
