[The description below was written by a language model from this plasmid's Addgene catalogue record and pLannotate feature annotations shown in this document.]
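Description:
RVD-CA4 is a small (about 2.6 kb) bacterial module plasmid from a library used for one-step assembly of custom TALE repeat arrays, such as those needed to build DdCBE mitochondrial base editors or other TALE-based proteins. It is built on a "TetR T vector" backbone, a TA-cloning plasmid, and the depositor notes that the insert sits in the TA site. The vector type is otherwise unspecified, and the record gives no indication that it is meant for expression in any host. It serves as a donor of a DNA part that is maintained in E. coli.

The insert is a synthetic dimer of two TALE repeats carrying the repeat-variable diresidues HD and NI, designated for position 4 of the assembled array. In the standard TALE code HD recognises cytosine and NI recognises adenine, which matches the "CA" in the plasmid name. Using pre-made dimer units at fixed positions lets many repeats be joined in order in a single reaction. The record does not state the enzymes or overhangs that define the position, and the cloning sites are listed as unknown.

The automated annotation does not label the RVD insert itself, so its coordinates are not given. The features it does find are all backbone elements. These include a tetracycline efflux gene (TcR) driven by its tet promoter, which provides selection, and a high-copy ColE1/pUC-type origin, consistent with the high copy number recorded. A T7 promoter is also present. Short fragments matching a kanamycin resistance gene and the RSF origin are annotated as well, and these appear to be non-functional remnants.
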