Addgene plasmid #173287: RVD-CA4
Purpose: One-step assembly of custom RVD arrays to construct DdCBE, TALE, etc.
Depositing lab: Bin Shen. Depositing organization: Nanjing Medical University. Publication: Precision modeling of mitochondrial diseases in zebrafish via DdCBE-mediated mtDNA base editing. Guo J, Zhang X, Chen X, Sun H, Dai Y, Wang J, Qian X, Tan L, Lou X, Shen B. Cell Discov. 2021 Sep 3;7(1):78. doi: 10.1038/s41421-021-00307-9. PubMed 34480028.
Backbone
  Vector backbone: TetR T vector
  Vector type: Unspecified
Growth in bacteria
  Bacterial resistance: Tetracycline, 10 μg/mL
  Growth temperature: 37°C
  Growth strain: DH5alpha
  Copy number: High Copy
Gene/Insert
  Gene/Insert name: HD-NI dimer RVD at Position4
  Species: Synthetic
  Mutation: no
  Cloning method: Restriction Enzyme; 5′ cloning site Unknown (unknown if destroyed)
Terms and licenses: Academic/Nonprofit Terms; Industry Terms: Not Available to Industry
Depositor comments: RVD is inserted into TA site of TetR T vector
How to cite: RVD-CA4 was a gift from Bin Shen (Addgene plasmid # 173287 ; http://n2t.net/addgene:173287 ; RRID:Addgene_173287)
