>Addgene plasmid #173287 | RVD-CA4 | depositor partial sequence | sequence record 336242 | RVD flanked by two Bsa I sites
GGTCTCGGTAGCGATTGCTAGTCATGACGGTGGCAAACAGGCTCTTGAAACCGTCCAACGCCTTCTACCA
GTTCTCTGTCAAGCCCACGGACTAACCCCAGCGCAAGTTGTAGCGATTGCTAGTAATATTGGTGGCAAAC
AGGCTCTTGAGACGGTTCAGCGCCTCCTTCCAGTTCTCTGTCAAGCCCACGGACTCACCCCAGATCAAGT
TGTAGCAATGAGACC
